>Addgene plasmid #125450 | Lenti-(BB)-hPGK-KRAB-dCas9-P2A-BlastR ZBED3-TSS-guide3 | addgene full sequence | sequence record 251369 | Addgene NGS Result
GTTTTAGAGCTAGAAATAGCAAGTTAAAATAAGGCTAGTCCGTTATCAACTTGAAAAAGTGGCACCGAGT
CGGTGCTTTTTTGAATTCGCTAGCTAGGTCTTGAAAGGGGTTGGGGTTGCGCCTTTTCCAAGGCAGCCCT
GGGTTTGCGCAGGGACGCGGCTGCTCTGGGCGTGGTTCCGGGAAACGCAGCGGCGCCGACCCTGGGTCTC
GCACATTCTTCACGTCCGTTCGCAGCGTCACCCGGATCTTCGCCGCTACCCTTGTGGGCCCCCCGGCGAC
GCTTCCTGCTCCGCCCCTAAGTCGGGAAGGTTCCTTGCGGTTCGCGGCGTGCCGGACGTGACAAACGGAA
GCCGCACGTCTCACTAGTACCCTCGCAGACGGACAGCGCCAGGGAGCAATGGCAGCGCGCCGACCGCGAT
GGGCTGTGGCCAATAGCGGCTGCTCAGCAGGGCGCGCCGAGAGCAGCGGCCGGGAAGGGGCGGTGCGGGA
GGCGGGGTGTGGGGCGGTAGTGTGGGCCCTGTTCCTGCCCGCGCGGTGTTCCGCATTCTGCAAGCCTCCG
GAGCGCACGTCGGCAGTCGGCTCCCTCGTTGACCGAATCACCGACCTCTCTCCCCAGGACCGGTGATCCG
CCACCATGGATGCTAAGTCACTAACTGCCTGGTCCCGGACACTGGTGACCTTCAAGGATGTATTTGTGGA
CTTCACCAGGGAGGAGTGGAAGCTGCTGGACACTGCTCAGCAGATCGTGTACAGAAATGTGATGCTGGAG
AACTATAAGAACCTGGTTTCCTTGGGTTATCAGCTTACTAAGCCAGATGTGATCCTCCGGTTGGAGAAGG
GAGAAGAGCCCGGCGGTTCCGGCGGAGGGTCGATGGACAAGAAGTACAGCATCGGCCTGGCCATCGGCAC
CAACTCTGTCGGCTGGGCCGTGATCACCGACGAGTACAAGGTGCCCAGCAAGAAATTCAAGGTGCTGGGC
AACACCGACCGGCACAGCATCAAGAAGAACCTGATCGGCGCCCTGCTGTTCGACAGCGGAGAAACAGCCG
AGGCCACCCGGCTGAAGAGAACCGCCAGAAGAAGATACACCAGACGGAAGAACCGGATCTGCTATCTGCA
AGAGATCTTCAGCAACGAGATGGCCAAGGTGGACGACAGCTTCTTCCACAGACTGGAAGAGTCCTTCCTG
GTGGAAGAGGATAAGAAGCACGAGCGGCACCCCATCTTCGGCAACATCGTGGACGAGGTGGCCTACCACG
AGAAGTACCCCACCATCTACCACCTGAGAAAGAAACTGGTGGACAGCACCGACAAGGCCGACCTGCGGCT
GATCTATCTGGCCCTGGCCCACATGATCAAGTTCCGGGGCCACTTCCTGATCGAGGGCGACCTGAACCCC
GACAACAGCGACGTGGACAAGCTGTTCATCCAGCTGGTGCAGACCTACAACCAGCTGTTCGAGGAAAACC
CCATCAACGCCAGCGGCGTGGACGCCAAGGCCATCCTGTCTGCCAGACTGAGCAAGAGCAGACGGCTGGA
AAATCTGATCGCCCAGCTGCCCGGCGAGAAGAAGAATGGCCTGTTCGGCAACCTGATTGCCCTGAGCCTG
GGCCTGACCCCCAACTTCAAGAGCAACTTCGACCTGGCCGAGGATGCCAAACTGCAGCTGAGCAAGGACA
CCTACGACGACGACCTGGACAACCTGCTGGCCCAGATCGGCGACCAGTACGCCGACCTGTTTCTGGCCGC
CAAGAACCTGTCCGACGCCATCCTGCTGAGCGACATCCTGAGAGTGAACACCGAGATCACCAAGGCCCCC
CTGAGCGCCTCTATGATCAAGAGATACGACGAGCACCACCAGGACCTGACCCTGCTGAAAGCTCTCGTGC
GGCAGCAGCTGCCTGAGAAGTACAAAGAGATTTTCTTCGACCAGAGCAAGAACGGCTACGCCGGCTACAT
CGATGGCGGAGCCAGCCAGGAAGAGTTCTACAAGTTCATCAAGCCCATCCTGGAAAAGATGGACGGCACC
GAGGAACTGCTCGTGAAGCTGAACAGAGAGGACCTGCTGCGGAAGCAGCGGACCTTCGACAACGGCAGCA
TCCCCCACCAGATCCACCTGGGAGAGCTGCACGCCATTCTGCGGCGGCAGGAAGATTTTTACCCATTCCT
GAAGGACAACCGGGAAAAGATCGAGAAGATCCTGACCTTCCGCATCCCCTACTACGTGGGCCCTCTGGCC
AGGGGAAACAGCAGATTCGCCTGGATGACCAGAAAGAGCGAGGAAACCATCACCCCCTGGAACTTCGAGG
AAGTGGTGGACAAGGGCGCCAGCGCCCAGAGCTTCATCGAGCGGATGACCAACTTCGATAAGAACCTGCC
CAACGAGAAGGTGCTGCCCAAGCACAGCCTGCTGTACGAGTACTTCACCGTGTACAACGAGCTGACCAAA
GTGAAATACGTGACCGAGGGAATGAGAAAGCCCGCCTTCCTGAGCGGCGAGCAGAAAAAAGCCATCGTGG
ACCTGCTGTTCAAGACCAACCGGAAAGTGACCGTGAAGCAGCTGAAAGAGGACTACTTCAAGAAAATCGA
GTGCTTCGACTCCGTGGAAATCTCCGGCGTGGAAGATCGGTTCAACGCCTCCCTGGGCACATACCACGAT
CTGCTGAAAATTATCAAGGACAAGGACTTCCTGGACAATGAGGAAAACGAGGACATTCTGGAAGATATCG
TGCTGACCCTGACACTGTTTGAGGACAGAGAGATGATCGAGGAACGGCTGAAAACCTATGCCCACCTGTT
CGACGACAAAGTGATGAAGCAGCTGAAGCGGCGGAGATACACCGGCTGGGGCAGGCTGAGCCGGAAGCTG
ATCAACGGCATCCGGGACAAGCAGTCCGGCAAGACAATCCTGGATTTCCTGAAGTCCGACGGCTTCGCCA
ACAGAAACTTCATGCAGCTGATCCACGACGACAGCCTGACCTTTAAAGAGGACATCCAGAAAGCCCAGGT
GTCCGGCCAGGGCGATAGCCTGCACGAGCACATTGCCAATCTGGCCGGCAGCCCCGCCATTAAGAAGGGC
ATCCTGCAGACAGTGAAGGTGGTGGACGAGCTCGTGAAAGTGATGGGCCGGCACAAGCCCGAGAACATCG
TGATCGAAATGGCCAGAGAGAACCAGACCACCCAGAAGGGACAGAAGAACAGCCGCGAGAGAATGAAGCG
GATCGAAGAGGGCATCAAAGAGCTGGGCAGCCAGATCCTGAAAGAACACCCCGTGGAAAACACCCAGCTG
CAGAACGAGAAGCTGTACCTGTACTACCTGCAGAATGGGCGGGATATGTACGTGGACCAGGAACTGGACA
TCAACCGGCTGTCCGACTACGATGTGGACGCTATCGTGCCTCAGAGCTTTCTGAAGGACGACTCCATCGA
TAACAAAGTGCTGACTCGGAGCGACAAGAACCGGGGCAAGAGCGACAACGTGCCCTCCGAAGAGGTCGTG
AAGAAGATGAAGAACTACTGGCGCCAGCTGCTGAATGCCAAGCTGATTACCCAGAGGAAGTTCGACAATC
TGACCAAGGCCGAGAGAGGCGGCCTGAGCGAACTGGATAAGGCCGGCTTCATCAAGAGACAGCTGGTGGA
AACCCGGCAGATCACAAAGCACGTGGCACAGATCCTGGACTCCCGGATGAACACTAAGTACGACGAGAAC
GACAAACTGATCCGGGAAGTGAAAGTGATCACCCTGAAGTCCAAGCTGGTGTCCGATTTCCGGAAGGATT
TCCAGTTTTACAAAGTGCGCGAGATCAACAACTACCACCACGCCCACGACGCCTACCTGAACGCCGTCGT
GGGAACCGCCCTGATCAAAAAGTACCCTAAGCTGGAAAGCGAGTTCGTGTACGGCGACTACAAGGTGTAC
GACGTGCGGAAGATGATCGCCAAGAGCGAGCAGGAAATCGGCAAGGCTACCGCCAAGTACTTCTTCTACA
GCAACATCATGAACTTTTTCAAGACCGAGATTACCCTGGCCAACGGCGAGATCCGGAAGCGGCCTCTGAT
CGAGACAAACGGCGAAACAGGCGAGATCGTGTGGGATAAGGGCCGGGACTTTGCCACCGTGCGGAAAGTG
CTGTCTATGCCCCAAGTGAATATCGTGAAAAAGACCGAGGTGCAGACAGGCGGCTTCAGCAAAGAGTCTA
TCCTGCCCAAGAGGAACAGCGACAAGCTGATCGCCAGAAAGAAGGACTGGGACCCTAAGAAGTACGGCGG
CTTCGACAGCCCCACCGTGGCCTATTCTGTGCTGGTGGTGGCCAAAGTGGAAAAGGGCAAGTCCAAGAAA
CTGAAGAGTGTGAAAGAGCTGCTGGGGATCACCATCATGGAAAGAAGCAGCTTCGAGAAGAATCCCATCG
ACTTTCTGGAAGCCAAGGGCTACAAAGAAGTGAAAAAGGACCTGATCATCAAGCTGCCTAAGTACTCCCT
GTTCGAGCTGGAAAACGGCCGGAAGAGAATGCTGGCCTCTGCCGGCGAACTGCAGAAGGGAAACGAACTG
GCCCTGCCCTCCAAATATGTGAACTTCCTGTACCTGGCCAGCCACTATGAGAAGCTGAAGGGCTCCCCCG
AGGATAATGAGCAGAAACAGCTGTTTGTGGAACAGCACAAACACTACCTGGACGAGATCATCGAGCAGAT
CAGCGAGTTCTCCAAGAGAGTGATCCTGGCCGACGCTAATCTGGACAAGGTGCTGAGCGCCTACAACAAG
CACAGAGACAAGCCTATCAGAGAGCAGGCCGAGAATATCATCCACCTGTTTACCCTGACCAGTCTGGGAG
CCCCTGCCGCCTTCAAGTACTTTGACACCACCATCGACCGGAAGAGGTACACCAGCACCAAAGAGGTGCT
GGACGCCACCCTGATCCACCAGAGCATCACCGGCCTGTACGAGACACGGATCGACCTGTCTCAGCTGGGA
GGCGACGCCTATCCCTATGACGTGCCCGATTATGCCAGCCTGGGCAGCGGCTCCCCCAAGAAAAAACGCA
AGGTGGAAGATCCTAAGAAAAAGCGGAAAGTGGACGGCATTGGTAGTGGGAGCAACGGCAGCAGCGGGGA
TCCGGCCGCAACAAACTTCTCTCTGCTGAAACAAGCCGGAGATGTCGAAGAGAATCCTGGACCGATGGCC
AAGCCTTTGTCTCAAGAAGAATCCACCCTCATTGAAAGAGCAACGGCTACAATCAACAGCATCCCCATCT
CTGAAGACTACAGCGTCGCCAGCGCAGCTCTCTCTAGCGACGGCCGCATCTTCACTGGTGTCAATGTATA
TCATTTTACTGGGGGACCTTGTGCAGAACTCGTGGTGCTGGGCACTGCTGCTGCTGCGGCAGCTGGCAAC
CTGACTTGTATCGTCGCGATCGGAAATGAGAACAGGGGCATCTTGAGCCCCTGCGGACGGTGCCGACAGG
TGCTTCTCGATCTGCATCCTGGGATCAAAGCCATAGTGAAGGACAGTGATGGACAGCCGACGGCAGTTGG
GATTCGTGAATTGCTGCCCTCTGGTTATGTGTGGGAGGGCTAAGAATTCGATATCAAGCTTATCGGTAAT
CAACCTCTGGATTACAAAATTTGTGAAAGATTGACTGGTATTCTTAACTATGTTGCTCCTTTTACGCTAT
GTGGATACGCTGCTTTAATGCCTTTGTATCATGCTATTGCTTCCCGTATGGCTTTCATTTTCTCCTCCTT
GTATAAATCCTGGTTGCTGTCTCTTTATGAGGAGTTGTGGCCCGTTGTCAGGCAACGTGGCGTGGTGTGC
ACTGTGTTTGCTGACGCAACCCCCACTGGTTGGGGCATTGCCACCACCTGTCAGCTCCTTTCCGGGACTT
TCGCTTTCCCCCTCCCTATTGCCACGGCGGAACTCATCGCCGCCTGCCTTGCCCGCTGCTGGACAGGGGC
TCGGCTGTTGGGCACTGACAATTCCGTGGTGTTGTCGGGGAAATCATCGTCCTTTCCTTGGCTGCTCGCC
TGTGTTGCCACCTGGATTCTGCGCGGGACGTCCTTCTGCTACGTCCCTTCGGCCCTCAATCCAGCGGACC
TTCCTTCCCGCGGCCTGCTGCCGGCTCTGCGGCCTCTTCCGCGTCTTCGCCTTCGCCCTCAGACGAGTCG
GATCTCCCTTTGGGCCGCCTCCCCGCGTCGACTTTAAGACCAATGACTTACAAGGCAGCTGTAGATCTTA
GCCACTTTTTAAAAGAAAAGGGGGGACTGGAAGGGCTAATTCACTCCCAACGAAGACAAGATCTGCTTTT
TGCTTGTACTGGGTCTCTCTGGTTAGACCAGATCTGAGCCTGGGAGCTCTCTGGCTAACTAGGGAACCCA
CTGCTTAAGCCTCAATAAAGCTTGCCTTGAGTGCTTCAAGTAGTGTGTGCCCGTCTGTTGTGTGACTCTG
GTAACTAGAGATCCCTCAGACCCTTTTAGTCAGTGTGGAAAATCTCTAGCAGGGCCCGTTTAAACCCGCT
GATCAGCCTCGACTGTGCCTTCTAGTTGCCAGCCATCTGTTGTTTGCCCCTCCCCCGTGCCTTCCTTGAC
CCTGGAAGGTGCCACTCCCACTGTCCTTTCCTAATAAAATGAGGAAATTGCATCGCATTGTCTGAGTAGG
TGTCATTCTATTCTGGGGGGTGGGGTGGGGCAGGACAGCAAGGGGGAGGATTGGGAAGACAATAGCAGGC
ATGCTGGGGATGCGGTGGGCTCTATGGCTTCTGAGGCGGAAAGAACCAGCTGGGGCTCTAGGGGGTATCC
CC
[124 nt withheld, positions 6793-6916]
C
[91 nt withheld, positions 6918-7008]
A
[49 nt withheld, positions 7010-7058]
CCTTTGACGTTGGAGTCCACGTTCTTT
[37 nt withheld, positions 7086-7122]
ACCCTATCTCGGTCTATTCTTTTGATTTATAAGGGATTTTGCCGATTTCGGCCTATTGGTTAAAAAATGA
GCTGATTTAACAAAAATTTAACGCGAATTAATTCTGTGGAATGTGTGTCAGTTAGGGTGTGGAAAGTCCC
CAGGCTCCCCAGCAGGCAGAAGTATGCAAAGCATGCATCTCAATTAGTCAGCAACCAGGTGTGGAAAGTC
CCCAGGCTCCCCAGCAGGCAGAAGTATGCAAAGCATGCATCTCAATTAGTCAGCAACCATAGTCCCGCCC
CTAACTCCGCCCATCCCGCCCCTAACTCCGCCCAGTTCCGCCCATTCTCCGCCCCATGGCTGACTAATTT
TTTTTATTTATGCAGAGGCCGAGGCCGCCTCTGCCTCTGAGCTATTCCAGAAGTAGTGAGGAGGCTTTTT
TGGAGGCCTAGGCTTTTGCAAAAAGCTCCCGGGAGCTTGTATATCCATTTTCGGATCTGATCAGCACGTG
TTGACAATTAATCATCGGCATAGTATATCGGCATAGTATAATACGACAAGGTGAGGAACTAAACCATGGC
CAAGTTGACCAGTGCCGTTCCGGTGCTCACCGCGCGCGACGTCGCCGGAGCGGTCGAGTTCTGGACCGAC
CGGCTCGGGTTCTCCCGGGACTTCGTGGAGGACGACTTCGCCGGTGTGGTCCGGGACGACGTGACCCTGT
TCATCAGCGCGGTCCAGGACCAGGTGGTGCCGGACAACACCCTGGCCTGGGTGTGGGTGCGCGGCCTGGA
CGAGCTGTACGCCGAGTGGTCGGAGGTCGTGTCCACGAACTTCCGGGACGCCTCCGGGCCGGCCATGACC
GAGATCGGCGAGCAGCCGTGGGGGCGGGAGTTCGCCCTGCGCGACCCGGCCGGCAACTGCGTGCACTTCG
TGGCCGAGGAGCAGGACTGACACGTGCTACGAGATTTCGATTCCACCGCCGCCTTCTATGAAAGGTTGGG
CTTCGGAATCGTTTTCCGGGACGCCGGCTGGATGATCCTCCAGCGCGGGGATCTCATGCTGGAGTTCTTC
GCCCACCCCAACTTGTTTATTGCAGCTTATAATGGTTACAAATAAAGCAATAGCATCACAAATTTCACAA
ATAAAGCATTTTTTTCACTGCATTCTAGTTGTGGTTTGTCCAAACTCATCAATGTATCTTATCATGTCTG
TATACCGTCGACCTCTAGCTAGAGCTTGGCGTAATCATGGTCATAGCTGTTTCCTGTGTGAAATTGTTAT
CCGCTCACAATTCCACACAACATACGAGCCGGAAGCATAAAGTGTAAAGCCTGGGGTGCCTAATGAGTGA
GCTAACTCACATTAATTGCGTTGCGCTCACTGCCCGCTTTCCAGTCGGGAAACCTGTCGTGCCAGCTGCA
TTAATGAATCGGCCAACGCGCGGGGAGAGGCGGTTTGCGTATTGGGCGCTCTTCCGCTTCCTCGCTCACT
GACTCGCTGCGCTCGGTCGTTCGGCTGCGGCGAGCGGTATCAGCTCACTCAAAGGCGGTAATACGGTTAT
CCACAGAATCAGGGGATAACGCAGGAAAGAACATGTGAGCAAAAGGCCAGCAAAAGGCCAGGAACCGTAA
AAAGGCCGCGTTGCTGGCGTTTTTCCATAGGCTCCGCCCCCCTGACGAGCATCACAAAAATCGACGCTCA
AGTCAGAGGTGGCGAAACCCGACAGGACTATAAAGATACCAGGCGTTTCCCCCTGGAAGCTCCCTCGTGC
GCTCTCCTGTTCCGACCCTGCCGCTTACCGGATACCTGTCCGCCTTTCTCCCTTCGGGAAGCGTGGCGCT
TTCTCATAGCTCACGCTGTAGGTATCTCAGTTCGGTGTAGGTCGTTCGCTCCAAGCTGGGCTGTGTGCAC
GAACCCCCCGTTCAGCCCGACCGCTGCGCCTTATCCGGTAACTATCGTCTTGAGTCCAACCCGGTAAGAC
ACGACTTATCGCCACTGGCAGCAGCCACTGGTAACAGGATTAGCAGAGCGAGGTATGTAGGCGGTGCTAC
AGAGTTCTTGAAGTGGTGGCCTAACTACGGCTACACTAGAAGAACAGTATTTGGTATCTGCGCTCTGCTG
AAGCCAGTTACCTTCGGAAAAAGAGTTGGTAGCTCTTGATCCGGCAAACAAACCACCGCTGGTAGCGGTG
GTTTTTTTGTTTGCAAGCAGCAGATTACGCGCAGAAAAAAAGGATCTCAAGAAGATCCTTTGATCTTTTC
TACGGGGTCTGACGCTCAGTGGAACGAAAACTCACGTTAAGGGATTTTGGTCATGAGATTATCAAAAAGG
ATCTTCACCTAGATCCTTTTAAATTAAAAATGAAGTTTTAAATCAATCTAAAGTATATATGAGTAAACTT
GGTCTGACAGTTACCAATGCTTAATCAGTGAGGCACCTATCTCAGCGATCTGTCTATTTCGTTCATCCAT
AGTTGCCTGACTCCCCGTCGTGTAGATAACTACGATACGGGAGGGCTTACCATCTGGCCCCAGTGCTGCA
ATGATACCGCGAGACCCACGCTCACCGGCTCCAGATTTATCAGCAATAAACCAGCCAGCCGGAAGGGCCG
AGCGCAGAAGTGGTCCTGCAACTTTATCCGCCTCCATCCAGTCTATTAATTGTTGCCGGGAAGCTAGAGT
AAGTAGTTCGCCAGTTAATAGTTTGCGCAACGTTGTTGCCATTGCTACAGGCATCGTGGTGTCACGCTCG
TCGTTTGGTATGGCTTCATTCAGCTCCGGTTCCCAACGATCAAGGCGAGTTACATGATCCCCCATGTTGT
GCAAAAAAGCGGTTAGCTCCTTCGGTCCTCCGATCGTTGTCAGAAGTAAGTTGGCCGCAGTGTTATCACT
CATGGTTATGGCAGCACTGCATAATTCTCTTACTGTCATGCCATCCGTAAGATGCTTTTCTGTGACTGGT
GAGTACTCAACCAAGTCATTCTGAGAATAGTGTATGCGGCGACCGAGTTGCTCTTGCCCGGCGTCAATAC
GGGATAATACCGCGCCACATAGCAGAACTTTAAAAGTGCTCATCATTGGAAAACGTTCTTCGGGGCGAAA
ACTCTCAAGGATCTTACCGCTGTTGAGATCCAGTTCGATGTAACCCACTCGTGCACCCAACTGATCTTCA
GCATCTTTTACTTTCACCAGCGTTTCTGGGTGAGCAAAAACAGGAAGGCAAAATGCCGCAAAAAAGGGAA
TAAGGGCGACACGGAAATGTTGAATACTCATACTCTTCCTTTTTCAATATTATTGAAGCATTTATCAGGG
TTATTGTCTCATGAGCGGATACATATTTGAATGTATTTAGAAAAATAAACAAATAGGGGTTCCGCGCACA
TTTCCCCGAAAAGTGCCACCTGACGTCGACGGATCGGGAGATCTCCCGATCCCCTATGGTGCACTCTCAG
TACAATCTGCTCTGATGCCGCATAGTTAAGCCAGTATCTGCTCCCTGCTTGTGTGTTGGAGGTCGCTGAG
TAGTGCGCGAGCAAAATTTAAGCTACAACAAGGCAAGGCTTGACCGACAATTGCATGAAGAATCTGCTTA
GGGTTAGGCGTTTTGCGCTGCTTCGCGATGTACGGGCCAGATATACGCGTTGACATTGATTATTGACTAG
TTATTAATAGTAATCAATTACGGGGTCATTAGTTCATAGCCCATATATGGAGTTCCGCGTTACATAACTT
ACGGTAAATGGCCCGCCTGGCTGACCGCCCAACGACCCCCGCCCATTGACGTCAATAATGACGTATGTTC
CCATAGTAACGCCAATAGGGACTTTCCATTGACGTCAATGGGTGGAGTATTTACGGTAAACTGCCCACTT
GGCAGTACATCAAGTGTATCATATGCCAAGTACGCCCCCTATTGACGTCAATGACGGTAAATGGCCCGCC
TGGCATTATGCCCAGTACATGACCTTATGGGACTTTCCTACTTGGCAGTACATCTACGTATTAGTCATCG
CTATTACCATGGTGATGCGGTTTTGGCAGTACATCAATGGGCGTGGATAGCGGTTTGACTCACGGGGATT
TCCAAGTCTCCACCCCATTGACGTCAATGGGAGTTTGTTTTGGCACCAAAATCAACGGGACTTTCCAAAA
TGTCGTAACAACTCCGCCCCATTGACGCAAATGGGCGGTAGGCGTGTACGGTGGGAGGTCTATATAAGCA
GCGCGTTTTGCCTGTACTGGGTCTCTCTGGTTAGACCAGATCTGAGCCTGGGAGCTCTCTGGCTAACTAG
GGAACCCACTGCTTAAGCCTCAATAAAGCTTGCCTTGAGTGCTTCAAGTAGTGTGTGCCCGTCTGTTGTG
TGACTCTGGTAACTAGAGATCCCTCAGACCCTTTTAGTCAGTGTGGAAAATCTCTAGCAGTGGCGCCCGA
ACAGGGACTTGAAAGCGAAAGGGAAACCAGAGGAGCTCTCTCGACGCAGGACTCGGCTTGCTGAAGCGCG
CACGGCAAGAGGCGAGGGGCGGCGACTGGTGAGTACGCCAAAAATTTTGACTAGCGGAGGCTAGAAGGAG
AGAGATGGGTGCGAGAGCGTCAGTATTAAGCGGGGGAGAATTAGATCGCGATGGGAAAAAATTCGGTTAA
GGCCAGGGGGAAAGAAAAAATATAAATTAAAACATATAGTATGGGCAAGCAGGGAGCTAGAACGATTCGC
AGTTAATCCTGGCCTGTTAGAAACATCAGAAGGCTGTAGACAAATACTGGGACAGCTACAACCATCCCTT
CAGACAGGATCAGAAGAACTTAGATCATTATATAATACAGTAGCAACCCTCTATTGTGTGCATCAAAGGA
TAGAGATAAAAGACACCAAGGAAGCTTTAGACAAGATAGAGGAAGAGCAAAACAAAAGTAAGACCACCGC
ACAGCAAGCGGCCGCTGATCTTCAGACCTGGAGGAGGAGATATGAGGGACAATTGGAGAAGTGAATTATA
TAAATATAAAGTAGTAAAAATTGAACCATTAGGAGTAGCACCCACCAAGGCAAAGAGAAGAGTGGTGCAG
AGAGAAAAAAGAGCAGTGGGAATAGGAGCTTTGTTCCTTGGGTTCTTGGGAGCAGCAGGAAGCACTATGG
GCGCAGCGTCAATGACGCTGACGGTACAGGCCAGACAATTATTGTCTGGTATAGTGCAGCAGCAGAACAA
TTTGCTGAGGGCTATTGAGGCGCAACAGCATCTGTTGCAACTCACAGTCTGGGGCATCAAGCAGCTCCAG
GCAAGAATCCTGGCTGTGGAAAGATACCTAAAGGATCAACAGCTCCTGGGGATTTGGGGTTGCTCTGGAA
AACTCATTTGCACCACTGCTGTGCCTTGGAATGCTAGTTGGAGTAATAAATCTCTGGAACAGATTTGGAA
TCACACGACCTGGATGGAGTGGGACAGAGAAATTAACAATTACACAAGCTTAATACACTCCTTAATTGAA
GAATCGCAAAACCAGCAAGAAAAGAATGAACAAGAATTATTGGAATTAGATAAATGGGCAAGTTTGTGGA
ATTGGTTTAACATAACAAATTGGCTGTGGTATATAAAATTATTCATAATGATAGTAGGAGGCTTGGTAGG
TTTAAGAATAGTTTTTGCTGTACTTTCTATAGTGAATAGAGTTAGGCAGGGATATTCACCATTATCGTTT
CAGACCCACCTCCCAACCCCGAGGGGACCCGACAGGCCCGAAGGAATAGAAGAAGAAGGTGGAGAGAGAG
ACAGAGACAGATCCATTCGATTAGTGAACGGATCGGCACTGCGTGCGCCAATTCTGCAGACAAATGGCAG
TATTCATCCACAATTTTAAAAGAAAAGGGGGGATTGGGGGGTACAGTGCAGGGGAAAGAATAGTAGACAT
AATAGCAACAGACATACAAACTAAAGAATTACAAAAACAAATTACAAAAATTCAAAATTTTCGGGTTTAT
TACAGGGACAGCAGAGATCCAGTTTGGTTAATTAAGGTACCGAGGGCCTATTTCCCATGATTCCTTCATA
TTTGCATATACGATACAAGGCTGTTAGAGAGATAATTAGAATTAATTTGACTGTAAACACAAAGATATTA
GTACAAAATACGTGACGTAGAAAGTAATAATTTCTTGGGTAGTTTGCAGTTTTAAAATTATGTTTTAAAA
TGGACTATCATATGCTTACCGTAACTTGAAAGTATTTCGATTTCTTGGCTTTATATATCTTGTGGAAAGG
ACGAAACACCGAGATGGTAGATCCCCCTCC
Features (pLannotate 1.2.2; 34 found; start..end, strand, type, name):
      1..76      +  misc_RNA       gRNA scaffold: guide RNA scaffold for the Streptococcus pyogenes CRISPR/Cas9 system
    107..617     +  promoter       hPGK promoter: human phosphoglycerate kinase 1 promoter
    666..851     +  CDS            KRAB: Krüppel-associated box (KRAB) transcriptional repression domain from the human zinc finger protein ZNF10 (Margolin et al., 1994)
    873..4976    +  CDS            Cas9: Cas9 (Csn1) endonuclease from the Streptococcus pyogenes Type II CRISPR/Cas system generates RNA-guided double strand breaks in DNA
   5175..5573    +  CDS            BSD: blasticidin S deaminase; Aspergillus terreus BSD; confers resistance to blasticidin
   5574..5595    +  misc_feature   MCS (fragment): pBluescript multiple cloning site
   5598..6186    +  misc_feature   WPRE: woodchuck hepatitis virus posttranscriptional regulatory element
   6237..6256    +  misc_feature   cPPT/CTS (fragment): central polypurine tract and central termination sequence of HIV-1
   6258..6491    +  LTR            3' LTR (ΔU3): self-inactivating 3' long terminal repeat (LTR) from HIV-1
   6523..6747    +  polyA_signal   bGH poly(A) signal: bovine growth hormone polyadenylation signal
   6751..6772    +  promoter       SV40 promoter (fragment): SV40 enhancer and early promoter
   6793..7221    +  rep_origin     f1 ori (sequence partly withheld): f1 bacteriophage origin of replication; arrow indicates direction of (+) strand synthesis
   7235..7564    +  promoter       SV40 promoter: SV40 enhancer and early promoter
   7612..7659    +  promoter       EM7 promoter: synthetic bacterial promoter&nbsp
   7678..8052    +  CDS            BleoR: antibiotic-binding protein; Sh ble from Streptoalloteichus hindustanus; confers resistance to bleomycin, phleomycin, and Zeocin™
   8062..8187    +  CDS            ble (fragment): BLE_KLEPN - Experimental evidence at protein level: Swiss-Prot protein existence level 1. Binding protein with a strong affinity to the bleomycin family of antibiotics. Binds to CL990; an antimitotic-antibiotic compound. From Klebsiella pneumoniae.
   8182..8303    +  polyA_signal   SV40 poly(A) signal: SV40 polyadenylation signal
   8374..8396    -  protein_bind   lac operator (fragment): The lac repressor binds to the lac operator to inhibit transcription in E. coli. This inhibition can be relieved by adding lactose or isopropyl-β-D-thiogalactopyranoside (IPTG). lac repressor encoded by lacI
   8400..8430    -  promoter       lac promoter: promoter for the E. coli lac operon
   8445..8466    -  protein_bind   CAP binding site: CAP binding activates transcription in the presence of cAMP. E. coli catabolite activator protein
   8479..8571    -  CDS            lacI (fragment): lac repressor; lacI; The lac repressor binds to the lac operator to inhibit transcription in E. coli. This inhibition can be relieved by adding lactose or isopropyl-β-D-thiogalactopyranoside (IPTG).
   8754..9342    -  rep_origin     ori: high-copy-number ColE1/pMB1/pBR322/pUC origin of replication
   9513..10373   -  CDS            AmpR: β-lactamase; bla; confers resistance to ampicillin, carbenicillin, and related antibiotics
  10374..10478   -  promoter       AmpR promoter: bla
  10537..10589   -  misc_feature   bom (fragment): basis of mobility region from pBR322
  10744..11123   +  enhancer       CMV enhancer: human cytomegalovirus immediate early enhancer
  11124..11323   +  promoter       CMV promoter: human cytomegalovirus (CMV) immediate early promoter
  11341..11521   +  LTR            5' LTR (truncated): truncated 5' long terminal repeat (LTR) from HIV-1
  11568..11693   +  misc_feature   HIV-1 Ψ: packaging signal of human immunodeficiency virus type 1
  11677..12040   +  CDS            HIV-1 gag (fragment): gag protein from human immunodeficiency virus 1; gag
  12186..12419   +  misc_feature   RRE: The Rev response element (RRE) of HIV-1 allows for Rev-dependent mRNA export from the nucleus to the cytoplasm.
  12796..12896   +  CDS            Rev (fragment): human immunodeficiency virus 1 (HIV-1) Rev protein; rev; enhances nuclear export of unspliced and incompletely spliced viral mRNAs
  12946..13063   +  misc_feature   cPPT/CTS: central polypurine tract and central termination sequence of HIV-1
  13114..13354   +  promoter       U6 promoter: RNA polymerase III promoter for human U6 snRNA
