[The description below was written by a language model from this plasmid's Addgene catalogue record and pLannotate feature annotations shown in this document.]
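Description:
Lenti-(BB)-hPGK-KRAB-dCas9-P2A-BlastR ZBED3-TSS-guide3 is an all-in-one lentiviral CRISPR interference plasmid of about 13.4 kb, built by inserting a guide into the parental Lenti-(BB)-hPGK-KRAB-dCas9-P2A-BlastR backbone. It is propagated in E. coli through a high-copy ColE1/pUC-type origin with ampicillin resistance. The backbone also carries an f1 origin and an SV40/EM7-driven bleomycin/Zeocin resistance cassette located outside the proviral region. The viral portion has a third-generation, self-inactivating layout: a CMV enhancer/promoter fused to a truncated HIV-1 5' LTR drives genomic RNA production, followed by the Ψ packaging signal, a partial gag sequence, the RRE for Rev-dependent export and a cPPT/CTS. It ends with a WPRE and a ΔU3 3' LTR, with a bGH polyadenylation signal downstream.

Two expression units sit between the LTRs. A human U6 (Pol III) promoter transcribes a single guide RNA, made up of a spacer directed at the transcription start site region of human ZBED3 and the S. pyogenes gRNA scaffold; because of where the circular sequence is numbered, this unit spans the record's origin. Downstream, the human PGK promoter drives one open reading frame encoding the ZNF10 KRAB repression domain fused to catalytically inactive S. pyogenes Cas9. The automated annotation labels this simply as Cas9. The catalogue lists a C-terminal HA tag, and a 2A peptide links the fusion to blasticidin S deaminase, so transduced mammalian cells can be selected with blasticidin. The guide recruits KRAB-dCas9 to the ZBED3 promoter to silence transcription without cutting DNA. The stated purpose is CRISPR-mediated repression of ZBED3, deposited with a study of pancreatic islet chromatin architecture and type 2 diabetes genetics.
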