Addgene plasmid #125450: Lenti-(BB)-hPGK-KRAB-dCas9-P2A-BlastR ZBED3-TSS-guide3
Purpose: CRISPR-mediated repression of ZBED3. KRAB domain and Catalytically inactive Cas9 from S. pyogenes with 2A-BlastR under the hPGK promoter.
Depositing lab: Jorge Ferrer. Depositing organization: Imperial College London. Publication: Human pancreatic islet three-dimensional chromatin architecture provides insights into the genetics of type 2 diabetes. Miguel-Escalada I, Bonas-Guarch S, Cebola I, Ponsa-Cobas J, Mendieta-Esteban J, Atla G, Javierre BM, Rolando DMY, Farabella I, Morgan CC, Garcia-Hurtado J, Beucher A, Moran I, Pasquali L, Ramos-Rodriguez M, Appel EVR, Linneberg A, Gjesing AP, Witte DR, Pedersen O, Grarup N, Ravassard P, Torrents D, Mercader JM, Piemonti L, Berney T, de Koning EJP, Kerr-Conte J, Pattou F, Fedko IO, Groop L, Prokopenko I, Hansen T, Marti-Renom MA, Fraser P, Ferrer J. Nat Genet. 2019 Jun 28. pii: 10.1038/s41588-019-0457-0. doi: 10.1038/s41588-019-0457-0. PubMed 31253982.
Backbone
  Vector backbone: Lenti-(BB)-hPGK-KRAB-dCas9-P2A-BlastR
  Backbone manufacturer: Jorge Ferrer (Addgene #118155)
  Vector type: Mammalian Expression, Lentiviral, CRISPR
  Selectable markers: Blasticidin
Growth in bacteria
  Bacterial resistance: Ampicillin, 100 μg/mL
  Growth temperature: 37°C
  Growth strain: Stbl3
  Copy number: High Copy
Gene/Insert
  Gene/Insert name: KRAB-dCas9-2A-BlastR
  gRNA/shRNA sequence: AGATGGTAGATCCCCCTCC
  Species: H. sapiens (human)
  Promoter: hPGK and U6
  Tag / fusion protein: HA (C terminal on backbone)
  Cloning method: Restriction Enzyme; 5′ cloning site Unknown (destroyed during cloning); 3′ cloning site Unknown (destroyed during cloning)
  Sequencing primers: 5′ GATCCGCCACCATGGATGC
Terms and licenses: Academic/Nonprofit Terms; Industry Terms: Not Available to Industry
How to cite: Lenti-(BB)-hPGK-KRAB-dCas9-P2A-BlastR ZBED3-TSS-guide3 was a gift from Jorge Ferrer (Addgene plasmid # 125450 ; http://n2t.net/addgene:125450 ; RRID:Addgene_125450)
