>Addgene plasmid #125450 | Lenti-(BB)-hPGK-KRAB-dCas9-P2A-BlastR ZBED3-TSS-guide3 | depositor partial sequence | sequence record 240078 | Guide RNA, gRNA scaffold
NNNNNNNNNNNTTGGCTTTTTATATCTTGTGGAAGGACGAAACACCGAGATGGTAGATCCCCCTCCGTTT
TAGAGCTAGAAATAGCAAGTTAAAATAAGGCTAGTCCGTTATCAACTTGAAAAAGTGGCACCGAGTCGGT
GCTTTTTTGAATTCGCTAGCTAGGTCTTGAAAGGGGTTGGGGTTGCGCCTTTTCCAAGGCAGCCCTGGGT
TTGCGCAGGGACGCGGCTGCTCTGGGCGTGGTTCCGGGAAACGCAGCGGCGCCGACCCTGGGTCTCGCAC
ATTCTTCACGTCCGTTCGCAGCGTCACCCGGATCTTCGCCGCTACCCTTGTGGGCCCCCCGGCGACGCTT
CCTGCTCCGCCCCTAAGTCGGGAAGGTTCCTTGCGGTTCGCGGCGTGCCGGACGTGACAAACGGAAGCCG
CACGTCTCACTAGTACCCTCGCAGACGGACAGCGCCAGGGAGCAATGGCAGCGCGCCGACCGCGATGGGC
TGTGGCCAATAGCGGCTGCTCAGCAGGGCGCGCCGAGAGCAGCGGCCGGGAAGGGGCGGTGCGGGAGGCG
GGGTGTGGGGCGGTAGTGTGGGCCCTGTTCCTGCCCGCGCGGTGTTCCGCATTCTGCAAGCCTCCGGAGC
GCACGTCGGCAGTCGGCTCCCTCGTTGACCGAATCACCGACCTCTCTCCCCAGGACCGGTGATCCGCCAC
CATGGATGCTAAGTCACTAACTGCCTGGTCCCGGACACTGGTGACCTTCAAGGATGTATTTGTGGACTTC
ACCAGGGAGGAGTGGAAGCTGCTGGACACTGCTCAGCAGATCGTGTACAGAAATGTGATGCTGGAGAACT
ATAAGAACCTGGTTTCCTTGGGTTATCAGCTTACTAACNNCNA
